Addgene plasmid #141755: TFORF0921
Purpose: Lentiviral vector for overexpressing transcription factor ORFs with unique 24-bp barcodes. Barcodes facilitate identification of transcription factors in pooled screens.
Depositing lab: Feng Zhang. Depositing organization: Broad Institute. Publication: A transcription factor atlas of directed differentiation. Joung J, Ma S, Tay T, Geiger-Schuller KR, Kirchgatterer PC, Verdine VK, Guo B, Arias-Garcia MA, Allen WE, Singh A, Kuksenko O, Abudayyeh OO, Gootenberg JS, Fu Z, Macrae RK, Buenrostro JD, Regev A, Zhang F. Cell. 2023 Jan 5;186(1):209-229.e26. doi: 10.1016/j.cell.2022.11.026. PubMed 36608654.
Backbone
  Vector backbone: pLX_TRC317
  Backbone manufacturer: Broad Institute Genetic Perturbation Platform
  Backbone size w/o insert (bp): 8264
  Vector type: Mammalian Expression, Lentiviral
  Selectable markers: Puromycin
Growth in bacteria
  Bacterial resistance: Ampicillin, 100 μg/mL
  Growth temperature: 37°C
  Growth strain: NEB Stable
  Copy number: High Copy
Gene/Insert
  Gene/Insert name: BSX
  Species: H. sapiens (human)
  Insert size (bp): 803
  Entrez Gene: BSX (a.k.a. BSX1)
  Promoter: EF1a
  Cloning method: Unknown
  Sequencing primers: 5′ GGGTGGAGACTGAAGTTAGGCCAG; 3′ CACATAGCGTAAAAGGAGCAACATAG
Terms and licenses: Academic/Nonprofit Terms; Industry Terms: Not Available to Industry
Depositor comments: NM_001098169,ENST00000343035 . The transcription factor ORF portion of this plasmid was synthesized by Genewiz. Please test multiple small colonies in case of plasmid recombination. To make this collection available in a timely manner, a portion of this collection was not fully sequenced by Addgene. If an Addgene verified full plasmid sequence is not available, please contact us prior to placing an order to request the full sequence.
How to cite: TFORF0921 was a gift from Feng Zhang (Addgene plasmid # 141755 ; http://n2t.net/addgene:141755 ; RRID:Addgene_141755)
