[The description below was written by a language model from this plasmid's Addgene catalogue record and pLannotate feature annotations shown in this document.]
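Description:
TFORF0921 is a third-generation-style, self-inactivating lentiviral expression plasmid built on the pLX_TRC317 backbone. It belongs to a barcoded library of human transcription factor open reading frames and carries the human homeobox gene BSX (also called BSX1). It is propagated in E. coli through a high-copy ColE1/pUC-type origin with ampicillin selection (AmpR under its own bla promoter). The backbone also carries an f1 origin and remnants of a lac/lacZα cloning region flanked by T7 and T3 promoters. The depositor notes that the plasmid can recombine in bacteria, as is common for LTR-containing vectors.

The viral genome is transcribed from an RSV promoter fused to a truncated HIV-1 5' LTR. This is followed by the Ψ packaging signal with a gag fragment, the Rev response element for Rev-dependent nuclear export, and a cPPT/CTS. It ends in a ΔU3 3' LTR that inactivates LTR promoter activity after integration, with an SV40 polyadenylation signal downstream. Two expression units lie between the LTRs. In the first, an SV40 early promoter/origin drives puromycin N-acetyltransferase to select transduced mammalian cells. In the second, the strong constitutive EF-1α promoter drives the synthesized BSX coding sequence, and a WPRE downstream enhances transcript stability and expression.

The catalogue entry describes a unique 24-bp barcode that identifies the ORF. The barcode is not annotated in the feature table, although a short U6-promoter-like fragment sits between the ORF and the WPRE. The construct is intended for overexpressing BSX, alone or in pooled transcription factor screens such as directed differentiation studies, where the barcode shows which factor each cell received.
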