Features (pLannotate 1.2.2; 31 found; start..end, strand, type, name):
      5..231     +  promoter       RSV promoter: Rous sarcoma virus enhancer/promoter
    232..412     +  LTR            5' LTR (truncated): truncated 5' long terminal repeat (LTR) from HIV-1
    459..584     +  misc_feature   HIV-1 Ψ: packaging signal of human immunodeficiency virus type 1
    568..931     +  CDS            HIV-1 gag (fragment): gag protein from human immunodeficiency virus 1; gag
   1077..1310    +  misc_feature   RRE: The Rev response element (RRE) of HIV-1 allows for Rev-dependent mRNA export from the nucleus to the cytoplasm.
   1687..1713    +  CDS            Rev (fragment): human immunodeficiency virus 1 (HIV-1) Rev protein; rev; enhances nuclear export of unspliced and incompletely spliced viral mRNAs
   1720..1743    +  promoter       SV40 promoter (fragment): SV40 early promoter
   1744..1815    +  promoter       SV40 promoter (fragment): SV40 enhancer and early promoter
   1839..1974    +  rep_origin     SV40 ori: SV40 origin of replication
   2020..2616    +  CDS            PuroR (fragment): puromycin N-acetyltransferase; pac from Streptomyces; confers resistance to puromycin
   2665..2782    +  misc_feature   cPPT/CTS: central polypurine tract and central termination sequence of HIV-1
   2847..2913    +  CDS            small t antigen (fragment): SV40 (simian virus 40) small t antigen
   2920..4098    +  promoter       EF-1α promoter: strong constitutive promoter for human elongation factor EF-1α
   4115..4813    +  CDS            BSX: BSH_HUMAN - Also known as BSX1. Experimental evidence at transcript level: Swiss-Prot protein existence level 2. DNA binding protein that function as transcriptional activator. Is essential for normal postnatal growth and nursing. Is an essential factor for neuronal neuropeptide Y and agouti-related peptide function and locomotory behavior in the control of energy balance (By similarity). From Homo sapiens (Human).
   4829..4882    +  promoter       U6 promoter (fragment): RNA polymerase III promoter for human U6 snRNA
   4924..5512    +  misc_feature   WPRE: woodchuck hepatitis virus posttranscriptional regulatory element
   5563..5582    +  misc_feature   cPPT/CTS (fragment): central polypurine tract and central termination sequence of HIV-1
   5584..5817    +  LTR            3' LTR (ΔU3): self-inactivating 3' long terminal repeat (LTR) from HIV-1
   5895..6016    +  polyA_signal   SV40 poly(A) signal: SV40 polyadenylation signal
   6056..6191    +  rep_origin     SV40 ori: SV40 origin of replication
   6212..6230    -  promoter       T7 promoter: promoter for bacteriophage T7 RNA polymerase
   6238..6393    +  CDS            lacZα (fragment): LacZα fragment of β-galactosidase; lacZ fragment
   6398..6826    +  rep_origin     f1 ori (sequence partly withheld): f1 bacteriophage origin of replication; arrow indicates direction of (+) strand synthesis
   6879..6983    +  promoter       AmpR promoter: bla
   6984..7844    +  CDS            AmpR: β-lactamase; bla; confers resistance to ampicillin, carbenicillin, and related antibiotics
   8015..8603    +  rep_origin     ori: high-copy-number ColE1/pMB1/pBR322/pUC origin of replication
   8786..8878    +  CDS            lacI (fragment): lac repressor; lacI; The lac repressor binds to the lac operator to inhibit transcription in E. coli. This inhibition can be relieved by adding lactose or isopropyl-β-D-thiogalactopyranoside (IPTG).
   8891..8912    +  protein_bind   CAP binding site: CAP binding activates transcription in the presence of cAMP. E. coli catabolite activator protein
   8927..8957    +  promoter       lac promoter: promoter for the E. coli lac operon
   8965..8981    +  protein_bind   lac operator: The lac repressor binds to the lac operator to inhibit transcription in E. coli. This inhibition can be relieved by adding lactose or isopropyl-β-D-thiogalactopyranoside (IPTG). lac repressor encoded by lacI
   9026..9044    +  promoter       T3 promoter: promoter for bacteriophage T3 RNA polymerase
>Addgene plasmid #141755 | TFORF0921 | addgene full sequence | sequence record 309785 | Addgene NGS Result
TTAATGTAGTCTTATGCAATACTCTTGTAGTCTTGCAACATGGTAACGATGAGTTAGCAACATGCCTTAC
AAGGAGAGAAAAAGCACCGTGCATGCCGATTGGTGGAAGTAAGGTGGTACGATCGTGCCTTATTAGGAAG
GCAACAGACGGGTCTGACATGGATTGGACGAACCACTGAATTGCCGCATTGCAGAGATATTGTATTTAAG
TGCCTAGCTCGATACATAAACGGGTCTCTCTGGTTAGACCAGATCTGAGCCTGGGAGCTCTCTGGCTAAC
TAGGGAACCCACTGCTTAAGCCTCAATAAAGCTTGCCTTGAGTGCTTCAAGTAGTGTGTGCCCGTCTGTT
GTGTGACTCTGGTAACTAGAGATCCCTCAGACCCTTTTAGTCAGTGTGGAAAATCTCTAGCAGTGGCGCC
CGAACAGGGACTTGAAAGCGAAAGGGAAACCAGAGGAGCTCTCTCGACGCAGGACTCGGCTTGCTGAAGC
GCGCACGGCAAGAGGCGAGGGGCGGCGACTGGTGAGTACGCCAAAAATTTTGACTAGCGGAGGCTAGAAG
GAGAGAGATGGGTGCGAGAGCGTCAGTATTAAGCGGGGGAGAATTAGATCGCGATGGGAAAAAATTCGGT
TAAGGCCAGGGGGAAAGAAAAAATATAAATTAAAACATATAGTATGGGCAAGCAGGGAGCTAGAACGATT
CGCAGTTAATCCTGGCCTGTTAGAAACATCAGAAGGCTGTAGACAAATACTGGGACAGCTACAACCATCC
CTTCAGACAGGATCAGAAGAACTTAGATCATTATATAATACAGTAGCAACCCTCTATTGTGTGCATCAAA
GGATAGAGATAAAAGACACCAAGGAAGCTTTAGACAAGATAGAGGAAGAGCAAAACAAAAGTAAGACCAC
CGCACAGCAAGCGGCCGCTGATCTTCAGACCTGGAGGAGGAGATATGAGGGACAATTGGAGAAGTGAATT
ATATAAATATAAAGTAGTAAAAATTGAACCATTAGGAGTAGCACCCACCAAGGCAAAGAGAAGAGTGGTG
CAGAGAGAAAAAAGAGCAGTGGGAATAGGAGCTTTGTTCCTTGGGTTCTTGGGAGCAGCAGGAAGCACTA
TGGGCGCAGCGTCAATGACGCTGACGGTACAGGCCAGACAATTATTGTCTGGTATAGTGCAGCAGCAGAA
CAATTTGCTGAGGGCTATTGAGGCGCAACAGCATCTGTTGCAACTCACAGTCTGGGGCATCAAGCAGCTC
CAGGCAAGAATCCTGGCTGTGGAAAGATACCTAAAGGATCAACAGCTCCTGGGGATTTGGGGTTGCTCTG
GAAAACTCATTTGCACCACTGCTGTGCCTTGGAATGCTAGTTGGAGTAATAAATCTCTGGAACAGATTTG
GAATCACACGACCTGGATGGAGTGGGACAGAGAAATTAACAATTACACAAGCTTAATACACTCCTTAATT
GAAGAATCGCAAAACCAGCAAGAAAAGAATGAACAAGAATTATTGGAATTAGATAAATGGGCAAGTTTGT
GGAATTGGTTTAACATAACAAATTGGCTGTGGTATATAAAATTATTCATAATGATAGTAGGAGGCTTGGT
AGGTTTAAGAATAGTTTTTGCTGTACTTTCTATAGTGAATAGAGTTAGGCAGGGATATTCACCATTATCG
TTTCAGACCCACCTCCCAACCCCGAGGGGACCCATGCATTGCATCTCAATTAGTCAGCAACCAGGTGTGG
AAAGTCCCCAGGCTCCCCAGCAGGCAGAAGTATGCAAAGCATGCGTCTCAATTAGTCAGCAACCATAGTC
CCGCCCCTAACTCCGCCCATCCCGCCCCTAACTCCGCCCAGTTCCGCCCATTCTCCGCCCCATGGCTGAC
TAATTTTTTTTATTTATGCAGAGGCCGAGGCCGCCTCGGCCTCTGAGCTATTCCAGAAGTAGTGAGGAGG
CTTTTTTGGAGGCCTAGGCTTTTGCAAAAAGCTTTCTAGAGGTACCACCGGAGCTTACCATGACCGAGTA
CAAGCCCACGGTGCGCCTCGCCACCCGCGACGACGTCCCCAGGGCCGTACGCACCCTCGCCGCCGCGTTC
GCCGACTACCCCGCCACGCGCCACACCGTCGATCCGGACCGCCACATCGAGCGGGTCACCGAGCTGCAAG
AACTCTTCCTCACGCGCGTCGGGCTCGACATCGGCAAGGTGTGGGTCGCGGACGACGGCGCCGCCGTGGC
GGTCTGGACCACGCCGGAGAGCGTCGAAGCGGGGGCGGTGTTCGCCGAGATCGGCCCGCGCATGGCCGAG
TTGAGCGGTTCCCGGCTGGCCGCGCAGCAACAGATGGAAGGCCTCCTGGCGCCGCACCGGCCCAAGGAGC
CCGCGTGGTTCCTGGCCACCGTCGGCGTCTCGCCCGACCACCAGGGCAAGGGTCTGGGCAGCGCCGTCGT
GCTCCCCGGAGTGGAGGCGGCCGAGCGCGCCGGGGTGCCCGCCTTCCTGGAGACCTCCGCGCCCCGCAAC
CTCCCCTTCTACGAGCGGCTCGGCTTCACCGTCACCGCCGACGTCGAGGTGCCCGAAGGACCGCGCACCT
GGTGCATGACCCGCAAGCCCGGTGCCAGTTAACGAATTCTAGATCTTGAGACAAATGGCAGTATTCATCC
ACAATTTTAAAAGAAAAGGGGGGATTGGGGGGTACAGTGCAGGGGAAAGAATAGTAGACATAATAGCAAC
AGACATACAAACTAAAGAATTACAAAAACAAATTACAAAAATTCAAAATTTTCGGGTTTATTACAGGGAC
AGCAGAGATCCACTTTGGCGCCGGCTCGAGGCCTGCAGGTGCAAAGATGGATAAAGTTTTAAACAGAGAG
GAATCTTTGCAGCTAATGGACCTTCTAGGTCTTGAAAGGAGTGGGAATTGGCTCCGGTGCCCGTCAGTGG
GCAGAGCGCACATCGCCCACAGTCCCCGAGAAGTTGGGGGGAGGGGTCGGCAATTGAACCGGTGCCTAGA
GAAGGTGGCGCGGGGTAAACTGGGAAAGTGATGTCGTGTACTGGCTCCGCCTTTTTCCCGAGGGTGGGGG
AGAACCGTATATAAGTGCAGTAGTCGCCGTGAACGTTCTTTTTCGCAACGGGTTTGCCGCCAGAACACAG
GTAAGTGCCGTGTGTGGTTCCCGCGGGCCTGGCCTCTTTACGGGTTATGGCCCTTGCGTGCCTTGAATTA
CTTCCACCTGGCTGCAGTACGTGATTCTTGATCCCGAGCTTCGGGTTGGAAGTGGGTGGGAGAGTTCGAG
GCCTTGCGCTTAAGGAGCCCCTTCGCCTCGTGCTTGAGTTGAGGCCTGGCCTGGGCGCTGGGGCCGCCGC
GTGCGAATCTGGTGGCACCTTCGCGCCTGTCTCGCTGCTTTCGATAAGTCTCTAGCCATTTAAAATTTTT
GATGACCTGCTGCGACGCTTTTTTTCTGGCAAGATAGTCTTGTAAATGCGGGCCAAGATCTGCACACTGG
TATTTCGGTTTTTGGGGCCGCGGGCGGCGACGGGGCCCGTGCGTCCCAGCGCACATGTTCGGCGAGGCGG
GGCCTGCGAGCGCGGCCACCGAGAATCGGACGGGGGTAGTCTCAAGCTGGCCGGCCTGCTCTGGTGCCTG
GCCTCGCGCCGCCGTGTATCGCCCCGCCCTGGGCGGCAAGGCTGGCCCGGTCGGCACCAGTTGCGTGAGC
GGAAAGATGGCCGCTTCCCGGCCCTGCTGCAGGGAGCTCAAAATGGAGGACGCGGCGCTCGGGAGAGCGG
GCGGGTGAGTCACCCACACAAAGGAAAAGGGCCTTTCCGTCCTCAGCCGTCGCTTCATGTGACTCCACGG
AGTACCGGGCGCCGTCCAGGCACCTCGATTAGTTCTCGAGCTTTTGGAGTACGTCGTCTTTAGGTTGGGG
GGAGGGGTTTTATGCGATGGAGTTTCCCCACACTGAGTGGGTGGAGACTGAAGTTAGGCCAGCTTGGCAC
TTGATGTAATTCTCCTTGGAATTTGCCCTTTTTGAGTTTGGATCTTGGTTCATTCTCAAGCCTCAGACAG
TGGTTCAAAGTTTTTTTCTTCCATTTCAGGTGTCGTGAGGCTAGCACCGCCACCATGAATCTCAACTTCA
CCTCTCCTCTACACCCGGCGTCTTCTCAGAGGCCCACATCCTTCTTCATCGAGGACATCCTGCTGCACAA
GCCCAAGCCGCTGAGAGAGGTGGCCCCAGACCATTTCGCCAGCTCTCTGGCCTCTCGGGTGCCTCTGCTA
GACTATGGCTACCCCCTCATGCCCACACCCACCCTCTTGGCTCCTCACGCCCATCACCCTCTGCATAAGG
GAGACCACCATCATCCTTATTTCCTCACCACCTCGGGGATGCCAGTCCCAGCGCTGTTCCCGCACCCGCA
GCACGCGGAGCTGCCGGGGAAGCACTGCCGCCGCCGCAAAGCCCGCACGGTTTTCTCTGACTCGCAGCTC
TCGGGCTTGGAGAAGAGGTTCGAGATCCAGCGCTACCTGTCCACGCCAGAACGAGTGGAGCTGGCCACGG
CCCTCAGCCTGTCCGAGACGCAGGTGAAAACGTGGTTCCAGAACCGGCGGATGAAGCATAAAAAGCAACT
GCGGAAAAGCCAAGACGAACCCAAAGCACCAGACGGGCCAGAAAGCCCCGAGGGCAGCCCCCGCGGTTCA
GAGGCCGCCACCGCCGCCGAGGCTCGGCTGAGCCTGCCCGCCGGTCCCTTCGTGCTGACCGAGCCAGAGG
ACGAGGTGGACATTGGAGACGAGGGGGAGCTGGGCTCAGGGCCGCACGTGCTCTAGTAATGAACTAGTCC
GTAACTTGAAAGTATTTCGATTTCTTGGCTTTATATATCTTGTGGAAAGGACGAGGAATTCGATGTTAAC
CGCTTATAACGCGTTAAGTCGACAATCAACCTCTGGATTACAAAATTTGTGAAAGATTGACTGGTATTCT
TAACTATGTTGCTCCTTTTACGCTATGTGGATACGCTGCTTTAATGCCTTTGTATCATGCTATTGCTTCC
CGTATGGCTTTCATTTTCTCCTCCTTGTATAAATCCTGGTTGCTGTCTCTTTATGAGGAGTTGTGGCCCG
TTGTCAGGCAACGTGGCGTGGTGTGCACTGTGTTTGCTGACGCAACCCCCACTGGTTGGGGCATTGCCAC
CACCTGTCAGCTCCTTTCCGGGACTTTCGCTTTCCCCCTCCCTATTGCCACGGCGGAACTCATCGCCGCC
TGCCTTGCCCGCTGCTGGACAGGGGCTCGGCTGTTGGGCACTGACAATTCCGTGGTGTTGTCGGGGAAAT
CATCGTCCTTTCCTTGGCTGCTCGCCTGTGTTGCCACCTGGATTCTGCGCGGGACGTCCTTCTGCTACGT
CCCTTCGGCCCTCAATCCAGCGGACCTTCCTTCCCGCGGCCTGCTGCCGGCTCTGCGGCCTCTTCCGCGT
CTTCGCCTTCGCCCTCAGACGAGTCGGATCTCCCTTTGGGCCGCCTCCCCGCGTCGACTTTAAGACCAAT
GACTTACAAGGCAGCTGTAGATCTTAGCCACTTTTTAAAAGAAAAGGGGGGACTGGAAGGGCTAATTCAC
TCCCAACGAAGACAAGATCTGCTTTTTGCTTGTACTGGGTCTCTCTGGTTAGACCAGATCTGAGCCTGGG
AGCTCTCTGGCTAACTAGGGAACCCACTGCTTAAGCCTCAATAAAGCTTGCCTTGAGTGCTTCAAGTAGT
GTGTGCCCGTCTGTTGTGTGACTCTGGTAACTAGAGATCCCTCAGACCCTTTTAGTCAGTGTGGAAAATC
TCTAGCAGTACGTATAGTAGTTCATGTCATCTTATTATTCAGTATTTATAACTTGCAAAGAAATGAATAT
CAGAGAGTGAGAGGAACTTGTTTATTGCAGCTTATAATGGTTACAAATAAAGCAATAGCATCACAAATTT
CACAAATAAAGCATTTTTTTCACTGCATTCTAGTTGTGGTTTGTCCAAACTCATCAATGTATCTTATCAT
GTCTGGCTCTAGCTATCCCGCCCCTAACTCCGCCCATCCCGCCCCTAACTCCGCCCAGTTCCGCCCATTC
TCCGCCCCATGGCTGACTAATTTTTTTTATTTATGCAGAGGCCGAGGCCGCCTCGGCCTCTGAGCTATTC
CAGAAGTAGTGAGGAGGCTTTTTTGGAGGCCTAGGGACGTACCCAATTCGCCCTATAGTGAGTCGTATTA
CGCGCGCTCACTGGCCGTCGTTTTACAACGTCGTGACTGGGAAAACCCTGGCGTTACCCAACTTAATCGC
CTTGCAGCACATCCCCCTTTCGCCAGCTGGCGTAATAGCGAAGAGGCCCGCACCGATCGCCCTTCCCAAC
AGTTGCGCAGCCTGAATGGCGAATGGG
[124 nt withheld, positions 6398-6521]
C
[91 nt withheld, positions 6523-6613]
A
[49 nt withheld, positions 6615-6663]
CCTTTGACGTTGGAGTCCACGTTCTTT
[37 nt withheld, positions 6691-6727]
ACCCTATCTCGGTCTATTCTTTTGATTTATAAGGGATTTTGCCGATTTCGGCCTATTGGTTAAAAAATGA
GCTGATTTAACAAAAATTTAACGCGAATTTTAACAAAATATTAACGCTTACAATTTAGGTGGCACTTTTC
GGGGAAATGTGCGCGGAACCCCTATTTGTTTATTTTTCTAAATACATTCAAATATGTATCCGCTCATGAG
ACAATAACCCTGATAAATGCTTCAATAATATTGAAAAAGGAAGAGTATGAGTATTCAACATTTCCGTGTC
GCCCTTATTCCCTTTTTTGCGGCATTTTGCCTTCCTGTTTTTGCTCACCCAGAAACGCTGGTGAAAGTAA
AAGATGCTGAAGATCAGTTGGGTGCACGAGTGGGTTACATCGAACTGGATCTCAACAGCGGTAAGATCCT
TGAGAGTTTTCGCCCCGAAGAACGTTTTCCAATGATGAGCACTTTTAAAGTTCTGCTATGTGGCGCGGTA
TTATCCCGTATTGACGCCGGGCAAGAGCAACTCGGTCGCCGCATACACTATTCTCAGAATGACTTGGTTG
AGTACTCACCAGTCACAGAAAAGCATCTTACGGATGGCATGACAGTAAGAGAATTATGCAGTGCTGCCAT
AACCATGAGTGATAACACTGCGGCCAACTTACTTCTGACAACGATCGGAGGACCGAAGGAGCTAACCGCT
TTTTTGCACAACATGGGGGATCATGTAACTCGCCTTGATCGTTGGGAACCGGAGCTGAATGAAGCCATAC
CAAACGACGAGCGTGACACCACGATGCCTGTAGCAATGGCAACAACGTTGCGCAAACTATTAACTGGCGA
ACTACTTACTCTAGCTTCCCGGCAACAATTAATAGACTGGATGGAGGCGGATAAAGTTGCAGGACCACTT
CTGCGCTCGGCCCTTCCGGCTGGCTGGTTTATTGCTGATAAATCTGGAGCCGGTGAGCGTGGGTCTCGCG
GTATCATTGCAGCACTGGGGCCAGATGGTAAGCCCTCCCGTATCGTAGTTATCTACACGACGGGGAGTCA
GGCAACTATGGATGAACGAAATAGACAGATCGCTGAGATAGGTGCCTCACTGATTAAGCATTGGTAACTG
TCAGACCAAGTTTACTCATATATACTTTAGATTGATTTAAAACTTCATTTTTAATTTAAAAGGATCTAGG
TGAAGATCCTTTTTGATAATCTCATGACCAAAATCCCTTAACGTGAGTTTTCGTTCCACTGAGCGTCAGA
CCCCGTAGAAAAGATCAAAGGATCTTCTTGAGATCCTTTTTTTCTGCGCGTAATCTGCTGCTTGCAAACA
AAAAAACCACCGCTACCAGCGGTGGTTTGTTTGCCGGATCAAGAGCTACCAACTCTTTTTCCGAAGGTAA
CTGGCTTCAGCAGAGCGCAGATACCAAATACTGTTCTTCTAGTGTAGCCGTAGTTAGGCCACCACTTCAA
GAACTCTGTAGCACCGCCTACATACCTCGCTCTGCTAATCCTGTTACCAGTGGCTGCTGCCAGTGGCGAT
AAGTCGTGTCTTACCGGGTTGGACTCAAGACGATAGTTACCGGATAAGGCGCAGCGGTCGGGCTGAACGG
GGGGTTCGTGCACACAGCCCAGCTTGGAGCGAACGACCTACACCGAACTGAGATACCTACAGCGTGAGCT
ATGAGAAAGCGCCACGCTTCCCGAAGGGAGAAAGGCGGACAGGTATCCGGTAAGCGGCAGGGTCGGAACA
GGAGAGCGCACGAGGGAGCTTCCAGGGGGAAACGCCTGGTATCTTTATAGTCCTGTCGGGTTTCGCCACC
TCTGACTTGAGCGTCGATTTTTGTGATGCTCGTCAGGGGGGCGGAGCCTATGGAAAAACGCCAGCAACGC
GGCCTTTTTACGGTTCCTGGCCTTTTGCTGGCCTTTTGCTCACATGTTCTTTCCTGCGTTATCCCCTGAT
TCTGTGGATAACCGTATTACCGCCTTTGAGTGAGCTGATACCGCTCGCCGCAGCCGAACGACCGAGCGCA
GCGAGTCAGTGAGCGAGGAAGCGGAAGAGCGCCCAATACGCAAACCGCCTCTCCCCGCGCGTTGGCCGAT
TCATTAATGCAGCTGGCACGACAGGTTTCCCGACTGGAAAGCGGGCAGTGAGCGCAACGCAATTAATGTG
AGTTAGCTCACTCATTAGGCACCCCAGGCTTTACACTTTATGCTTCCGGCTCGTATGTTGTGTGGAATTG
TGAGCGGATAACAATTTCACACAGGAAACAGCTATGACCATGATTACGCCAAGCGCGCAATTAACCCTCA
CTAAAGGGAACAAAAGCTGGAGCTGCAAGC
