>Addgene plasmid #141755 | TFORF0921 | depositor partial sequence | sequence record 277402 | Insert
ACCGCCACCATGAATCTCAACTTCACCTCTCCTCTACACCCGGCGTCTTCTCAGAGGCCCACATCCTTCT
TCATCGAGGACATCCTGCTGCACAAGCCCAAGCCGCTGAGAGAGGTGGCCCCAGACCATTTCGCCAGCTC
TCTGGCCTCTCGGGTGCCTCTGCTAGACTATGGCTACCCCCTCATGCCCACACCCACCCTCTTGGCTCCT
CACGCCCATCACCCTCTGCATAAGGGAGACCACCATCATCCTTATTTCCTCACCACCTCGGGGATGCCAG
TCCCAGCGCTGTTCCCGCACCCGCAGCACGCGGAGCTGCCGGGGAAGCACTGCCGCCGCCGCAAAGCCCG
CACGGTTTTCTCTGACTCGCAGCTCTCGGGCTTGGAGAAGAGGTTCGAGATCCAGCGCTACCTGTCCACG
CCAGAACGAGTGGAGCTGGCCACGGCCCTCAGCCTGTCCGAGACGCAGGTGAAAACGTGGTTCCAGAACC
GGCGGATGAAGCATAAAAAGCAACTGCGGAAAAGCCAAGACGAACCCAAAGCACCAGACGGGCCAGAAAG
CCCCGAGGGCAGCCCCCGCGGTTCAGAGGCCGCCACCGCCGCCGAGGCTCGGCTGAGCCTGCCCGCCGGT
CCCTTCGTGCTGACCGAGCCAGAGGACGAGGTGGACATTGGAGACGAGGGGGAGCTGGGCTCAGGGCCGC
ACGTGCTCTAGTAATGAACTAGTCCGTAACTTGAAAGTATTTCGATTTCTTGGCTTTATATATCTTGTGG
AAAGGACGAGGAATTCGATGTTAACCGCTTATA
