>Addgene plasmid #141755 | TFORF0921 | depositor partial sequence | sequence record 277403 | Barcode
GGAATTCGATGTTAACCGCTTATA
